>Addgene plasmid #57131 | mPA-GFP-ER-3 | depositor partial sequence | sequence record 88274 | insert sequence
AAAATCAACGGGACTTTCCAAAATGTCGTAACAACTCCGCCCCATTGACGCAAATGGGCGGTAGGCGTGT
ACGGTGGGAGGTCTATATAAGCAGAGCTGGTTTAGTGAACCGTCAGATCCGCTAGCATGCTGCTATCCGT
GCCGTTGCTGCTCGGCCTCCTCGGCCTGGCCGTCGCCGACCGGTCGATGGTGAGCAAGGGCGAGGAGCTG
TTCACCGGGGTGGTGCCCATCCTGGTCGAGCTGGACGGCGACGTAAACGGCCACAAGTTCAGCGTGTCCG
GCGAGGGCGAGGGCGATGCCACCTACGGCAAGCTGACCCTGAAGTTCATCTGCACCACCGGCAAGCTGCC
CGTGCCCTGGCCCACCCTCGTGACCACCTTCAGCTACGGCGTGCAGTGCTTCAGCCGCTACCCCGACCAC
ATGAAGCAGCACGACTTCTTCAAGTCCGCCATGCCCGAAGGCTACGTCCAGGAGCGCACCATCTTCTTCA
AGGACGACGGCAACTACAAGACCCGCGCCGAGGTGAAGTTCGAGGGCGACACCCTGGTGAACCGCATCGA
GCTGAAGGGCATCGACTTCAAGGAGGACGGCAACATCCTGGGGCACAAGCTGGAGTACAACTACAACAGC
CACAACGTCTATATCATGGCCGACAAGCAGAAGAACGGCATCAAGGCCAACTTCAAGATCCGCCACAACA
TCGAGGACGGCAGCGTGCAGCTCGCCGACCACTACCAGCAGAACACCCCCATCGGCGACGGCCCCGTGCT
GCTGCCCGACAACCACTACCTGAGCCACCAGTCCAAGCTGAGCAAAGACCCCAACGAGAAGCGCGATCAC
ATGGTCCTGCTGGAGTTCGTGACCGCCGCCGGGATCACTCTCGGCATGGACGAGCTGTACAAGAAGGACG
AGCTGTAAGAATTCTGCAGTCGACGGTACCGCGGGCCCGGGATCCACCGGATCTAGATAACTGATCATAA
TCAGCCATACCACATTTGTAGAGGTTTTACTTGCTTTAAAAAACCTCCCACACCTCCCCCTGAACCTGAA
ACATAAAATGAATGC
