>Addgene plasmid #57131 | mPA-GFP-ER-3 | addgene partial sequence | sequence record 121919 | CMV-F 5'-CGCAAATGGGCGGTAGGCGTG-3'
CCGTCAGATCCGCTAGCATGCTGCTATCCGTGCCGTTGCTGCTCGGCCTCCTCGGCCTGGCCGTCGCCGA
CCGGTCGATGGTGAGCAAGGGCGAGGAGCTGTTCACCGGGGTGGTGCCCATCCTGGTCGAGCTGGACGGC
GACGTAAACGGCCACAAGTTCAGCGTGTCCGGCGAGGGCGAGGGCGATGCCACCTACGGCAAGCTGACCC
TGAAGTTCATCTGCACCACCGGCAAGCTGCCCGTGCCCTGGCCCACCCTCGTGACCACCTTCAGCTACGG
CGTGCAGTGCTTCAGCCGCTACCCCGACCACATGAAGCAGCACGACTTCTTCAAGTCCGCCATGCCCGAA
GGCTACGTCCAGGAGCGCACCATCTTCTTCAAGGACGACGGCAACTACAAGACCCGCGCCGAGGTGAAGT
TCGAGGGCGACACCCTGGTGAACCGCATCGAGCTGAAGGGCATCGACTTCAAGGAGGACGGCAACATCCT
GGGGCACAAGCTGGAGTACAACTACAACAGCCACAACGTCTATATCATGGCCGACAAGCAGAAGAACGGC
ATCAAGGCCAACTTCAAGATCCGCCACAACATCGAGGACGGCAGCGTGCAGCTCGCCGACCACTACCAGC
AGAACACCCCCATCGGCGACGGCCCCGTGCTGCTGCCCGACAACCACTACCTGAGCCACCAGTCCAAGCT
GAGCAAAGACCCCAACGAGAAGCGCGATCACATGGTCCTGCTGGAGTTCGTGACCGCCGCCGGGATCACT
CTCGG
