[The description below was written by a language model from this plasmid's Addgene catalogue record.]
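Description:
mPA-GFP-ER-3 is a mammalian expression plasmid built on the mPA-GFP backbone (about 4.75 kb without the insert) that directs a monomeric photoactivatable GFP to the endoplasmic reticulum. It is maintained in E. coli as a high-copy plasmid under kanamycin selection. It also carries a neomycin resistance marker, so transfected mammalian cells can be selected with G418. The record does not name the origin of replication or include a feature table, so the detailed layout of the backbone cannot be confirmed from the information given.

The insert is the ER signal peptide from human calreticulin (CALR), fused to mPA-GFP and expressed from the CMV promoter, a strong constitutive promoter in most mammalian cell lines. The listed 3′ sequencing primer suggests an SV40 polyadenylation signal downstream of the cassette. The signal peptide routes the nascent fusion protein into the ER lumen. The record does not state whether a C-terminal retention motif such as KDEL is also present, nor does it give the order of the fused parts or the meaning of the "3" in the name.

Photoactivatable GFP is only weakly fluorescent under blue-green excitation until it is irradiated with violet light. This matches the recorded spectral values, with excitation/emission of 400/515 nm for one state and 504/517 nm for the other, presumably before and after activation. The stated purpose is ER localization. Constructs of this kind are typically used in live-cell imaging to photoactivate a chosen subregion of the ER and follow the labelled protein pool over time, for example to study luminal continuity, diffusion and organelle dynamics.
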