Addgene plasmid #57131: mPA-GFP-ER-3
Purpose: Localization: Endoplasmic Reticulum, Excitation: 400 / 504, Emission: 515 / 517
Depositing lab: Michael Davidson. Depositing organization: Florida State University, Tallahassee.
Backbone
  Vector backbone: mPA-GFP
  Backbone size w/o insert (bp): 4750
  Vector type: Mammalian Expression
  Selectable markers: Neomycin (select with G418)
Growth in bacteria
  Bacterial resistance: Kanamycin, 50 μg/mL
  Growth temperature: 37°C
  Growth strain: DH5alpha
  Copy number: High Copy
Gene/Insert
  Gene/Insert name: ER (alt name: NM_004343.3)
  Species: H. sapiens (human)
  Mutation: ER Signal Peptide
  Entrez Gene: CALR (a.k.a. CALR1, CRT, HEL-S-99n, RO, SSA, cC1qR)
  Promoter: CMV
  Tag / fusion protein: mPA-GFP
  Cloning method: Unknown
  Sequencing primers: 5′ CMV-F; 3′ SV40pA-R
Terms and licenses: Academic/Nonprofit Terms; Industry Terms
Depositor comments: . Excitation = 400 / 504; Emission = 515 / 517
How to cite: mPA-GFP-ER-3 was a gift from Michael Davidson (Addgene plasmid # 57131 ; http://n2t.net/addgene:57131 ; RRID:Addgene_57131)
